>Addgene plasmid #185149 | SAHS4_HYPDU pSecTag2(pm) (pBS0266) | addgene full sequence | sequence record 366643 | Addgene NGS Result
TTACCAATGCTTAATCAGTGAGGCACCTATCTCAGCGATCTGTCTATTTCGTTCATCCATAGTTGCCTGA
CTCCCCGTCGTGTAGATAACTACGATACGGGAGGGCTTACCATCTGGCCCCAGTGCTGCAATGATACCGC
GAGACCCACGCTCACCGGCTCCAGATTTATCAGCAATAAACCAGCCAGCCGGAAGGGCCGAGCGCAGAAG
TGGTCCTGCAACTTTATCCGCCTCCATCCAGTCTATTAATTGTTGCCGGGAAGCTAGAGTAAGTAGTTCG
CCAGTTAATAGTTTGCGCAACGTTGTTGCCATTGCTACAGGCATCGTGGTGTCACGCTCGTCGTTTGGTA
TGGCTTCATTCAGCTCCGGTTCCCAACGATCAAGGCGAGTTACATGATCCCCCATGTTGTGCAAAAAAGC
GGTTAGCTCCTTCGGTCCTCCGATCGTTGTCAGAAGTAAGTTGGCCGCAGTGTTATCACTCATGGTTATG
GCAGCACTGCATAATTCTCTTACTGTCATGCCATCCGTAAGATGCTTTTCTGTGACTGGTGAGTACTCAA
CCAAGTCATTCTGAGAATAGTGTATGCGGCGACCGAGTTGCTCTTGCCCGGCGTCAATACGGGATAATAC
CGCGCCACATAGCAGAACTTTAAAAGTGCTCATCATTGGAAAACGTTCTTCGGGGCGAAAACTCTCAAGG
ATCTTACCGCTGTTGAGATCCAGTTCGATGTAACCCACTCGTGCACCCAACTGATCTTCAGCATCTTTTA
CTTTCACCAGCGTTTCTGGGTGAGCAAAAACAGGAAGGCAAAATGCCGCAAAAAAGGGAATAAGGGCGAC
ACGGAAATGTTGAATACTCATACTCTTCCTTTTTCAATATTATTGAAGCATTTATCAGGGTTATTGTCTC
ATGAGCGGATACATATTTGAATGTATTTAGAAAAATAAACAAATAGGGGTTCCGCGCACATTTCCCCGAA
AAGTGCCACCTGACGTCGACGGATCGGGAGATCTCCCGATCCCCTATGGTGCACTCTCAGTACAATCTGC
TCTGATGCCGCATAGTTAAGCCAGTATCTGCTCCCTGCTTGTGTGTTGGAGGTCGCTGAGTAGTGCGCGA
GCAAAATTTAAGCTACAACAAGGCAAGGCTTGACCGACAATTGCATGAAGAATCTGCTTAGGGTTAGGCG
TTTTGCGCTGCTTCGCGATGTACGGGCCAGATATACGCGTTGACATTGATTATTGACTAGTTATTAATAG
TAATCAATTACGGGGTCATTAGTTCATAGCCCATATATGGAGTTCCGCGTTACATAACTTACGGTAAATG
GCCCGCCTGGCTGACCGCCCAACGACCCCCGCCCATTGACGTCAATAATGACGTATGTTCCCATAGTAAC
GCCAATAGGGACTTTCCATTGACGTCAATGGGTGGAGTATTTACGGTAAACTGCCCACTTGGCAGTACAT
CAAGTGTATCATATGCCAAGTACGCCCCCTATTGACGTCAATGACGGTAAATGGCCCGCCTGGCATTATG
CCCAGTACATGACCTTATGGGACTTTCCTACTTGGCAGTACATCTACGTATTAGTCATCGCTATTACCAT
GGTGATGCGGTTTTGGCAGTACATCAATGGGCGTGGATAGCGGTTTGACTCACGGGGATTTCCAAGTCTC
CACCCCATTGACGTCAATGGGAGTTTGTTTTGGCACCAAAATCAACGGGACTTTCCAAAATGTCGTAACA
ACTCCGCCCCATTGACGCAAATGGGCGGTAGGCGTGTACGGTGGGAGGTCTATATAAGCAGAGCTCTCTG
GCTAACTAGAGAACCCACTGCTTACTGGCTTATCGAAATTAATACGACTCACTATAGGGAGACCCGAATT
CGCCGCCACCATGGATTACAAGGATGATGATGATAAGATGATGGCTCGGTTTCTGGTGGCTCTGGCCCTG
TTTGGCGTGGTGGCTATGACAGCTGCCACCGGGGACGCCCCTAAGGAGTGGTCTGGGAAACCTTGGCTGG
GGAAGTTTGTGGCTGAGGTGACTGATAAATCCGAGAATTGGGAGGCTTTTGTGGATGCCCTGGGACTGCC
AGAACAGTTCGGCCGGGCCCCTGTGAAAACCATCCAGAAGATTTATAAGCAGGGCGACCATTACCATCAT
ATTTTTGCCCTTCCTGATAAGAATTTCGAGAAGGACATCGAGTTTACCCTGGGCCAGGAGGTGGAGATTA
AGCAGGGAGAGCACATTGCCAAAACCAAGTATTCTGAAGACGGAGAAAAGCTGGTGGCTGACGTGTCTAT
CCCTACAAAGGGAAAAACCATTCGCTCTGAATATGAAGTGCAGGGAGATCAGCTGATCAAGACCTATAAA
ACCGGAGACATTGTGGCCAAGAAGTGGTTCAAGAAGGTGGCCAATCCTACCGAGGCCCCTGCCCAGGCCG
CCTGAGGGTGTTTGTGGTTTTGTTGTGTGGTATTGTGATCAGCACGTGTTGACAATTAATCATCGGCATA
GTATATCGGCATAGTATAATACGACAAGGTGAGGAACTAAACCATGGCCAAGTTGACCAGTGCCGTTCCG
GTGCTCACCGCGCGCGACGTCGCCGGAGCGGTCGAGTTCTGGACCGACCGGCTCGGGTTCTCCCGGGACT
TCGTGGAGGACGACTTCGCCGGTGTGGTCCGGGACGACGTGACCCTGTTCATCAGCGCGGTCCAGGACCA
GGTGGTGCCGGACAACACCCTGGCCTGGGTGTGGGTGCGCGGCCTGGACGAGCTGTACGCCGAGTGGTCG
GAGGTCGTGTCCACGAACTTCCGGGACGCCTCCGGGCCGGCCATGACCGAGATCGGCGAGCAGCCGTGGG
GGCGGGAGTTCGCCCTGCGCGACCCGGCCGGCAACTGCGTGCACTTCGTGGCCGAGGAGCAGGACTGACA
CGTGCTACGAGATTTCGATTCCACCGCCGCCTTCTATGAAAGGTTGGGCTTCGGAATCGTTTTCCGGGAC
GCCGGCTGGATGATCCTCCAGCGCGGGGATCTCATGCTGGAGTTCTTCGCCCACCCCAACTTGTTTATTG
CAGCTTATAATGGTTACAAATAAAGCAATAGCATCACAAATTTCACAAATAAAGCATTTTTTTCACTGCA
TTCTAGTTGTGGTTTGTCCAAACTCATCAATGTATCTTATCATGTCTGTATACCGTCGACCTCTAGCTAG
AGCTTGGCGTAATCATGGTCATAGCTGTTTCCTGTGTGAAATTGTTATCCGCTCACAATTCCACACAACA
TACGAGCCGGAAGCATAAAGTGTAAAGCCTGGGGTGCCTAATGAGTGAGCTAACTTACATTAATTGCGTT
GCGCTCACTGCCCGCTTTCCAGTCGGGAAACCTGTCGTGCCAGCTGCATTAATGAATCGGCCAACGCGCG
GGGAGAGGCGGTTTGCGTATTGGGCGCTCTTCCGCTTCCTCGCTCACTGACTCGCTGCGCTCGGTCGTTC
GGCTGCGGCGAGCGGTATCAGCTCACTCAAAGGCGGTAATACGGTTATCCACAGAATCAGGGGATAACGC
AGGAAAGAACATGTGAGCAAAAGGCCAGCAAAAGGCCAGGAACCGTAAAAAGGCCGCGTTGCTGGCGTTT
TTCCATAGGCTCCGCCCCCCTGACGAGCATCACAAAAATCGACGCTCAAGTCAGAGGTGGCGAAACCCGA
CAGGACTATAAAGATACCAGGCGTTTCCCCCTGGAAGCTCCCTCGTGCGCTCTCCTGTTCCGACCCTGCC
GCTTACCGGATACCTGTCCGCCTTTCTCCCTTCGGGAAGCGTGGCGCTTTCTCATAGCTCACGCTGTAGG
TATCTCAGTTCGGTGTAGGTCGTTCGCTCCAAGCTGGGCTGTGTGCACGAACCCCCCGTTCAGCCCGACC
GCTGCGCCTTATCCGGTAACTATCGTCTTGAGTCCAACCCGGTAAGACACGACTTATCGCCACTGGCAGC
AGCCACTGGTAACAGGATTAGCAGAGCGAGGTATGTAGGCGGTGCTACAGAGTTCTTGAAGTGGTGGCCT
AACTACGGCTACACTAGAAGAACAGTATTTGGTATCTGCGCTCTGCTGAAGCCAGTTACCTTCGGAAAAA
GAGTTGGTAGCTCTTGATCCGGCAAACAAACCACCGCTGGTAGCGGTGGTTTTTTTGTTTGCAAGCAGCA
GATTACGCGCAGAAAAAAAGGATCTCAAGAAGATCCTTTGATCTTTTCTACGGGGTCTGACGCTCAGTGG
AACGAAAACTCACGTTAAGGGATTTTGGTCATGAGATTATCAAAAAGGATCTTCACCTAGATCCTTTTAA
ATTAAAAATGAAGTTTTAAATCAATCTAAAGTATATATGAGTAAACTTGGTCTGACAG
Features (pLannotate 1.2.2; 18 found; start..end, strand, type, name):
      1..861     -  CDS            AmpR: β-lactamase; bla; confers resistance to ampicillin, carbenicillin, and related antibiotics
    862..966     -  promoter       AmpR promoter: bla
   1025..1077    -  misc_feature   bom (fragment): basis of mobility region from pBR322
   1232..1611    +  enhancer       CMV enhancer: human cytomegalovirus immediate early enhancer
   1612..1815    +  promoter       CMV promoter: human cytomegalovirus (CMV) immediate early promoter
   1811..1844    +  LTR            5' LTR (truncated) (fragment): truncated 5' long terminal repeat (LTR) from HIV-1
   1860..1878    +  promoter       T7 promoter: promoter for bacteriophage T7 RNA polymerase
   1903..1927    +  CDS            2xFLAG (fragment): two tandem FLAG® epitope tags
   1931..2452    +  CDS            SAHS 68234: SAHS4_HYPDU - Experimental evidence at transcript level: Swiss-Prot protein existence level 2. Secreted heat soluble protein acting as a molecular shield in water-deficient condition (PubMed:28306513). Tardigrade-specific intrinsically disordered proteins (TDPs) are essential for desiccation tolerance by forming non-crystalline amorphous solids upon desiccation, and this vitrified state mirrors their protective capabilities (PubMed:28306513). From Hypsibius dujardini (Water bear) (Macrobiotus dujardini).
   2498..2545    +  promoter       EM7 promoter: synthetic bacterial promoter&nbsp
   2564..2938    +  CDS            BleoR: antibiotic-binding protein; Sh ble from Streptoalloteichus hindustanus; confers resistance to bleomycin, phleomycin, and Zeocin™
   2948..3073    +  CDS            ble (fragment): BLE_KLEPN - Experimental evidence at protein level: Swiss-Prot protein existence level 1. Binding protein with a strong affinity to the bleomycin family of antibiotics. Binds to CL990; an antimitotic-antibiotic compound. From Klebsiella pneumoniae.
   3068..3189    +  polyA_signal   SV40 poly(A) signal: SV40 polyadenylation signal
   3262..3278    -  protein_bind   lac operator: The lac repressor binds to the lac operator to inhibit transcription in E. coli. This inhibition can be relieved by adding lactose or isopropyl-β-D-thiogalactopyranoside (IPTG). lac repressor encoded by lacI
   3286..3316    -  promoter       lac promoter: promoter for the E. coli lac operon
   3331..3352    -  protein_bind   CAP binding site: CAP binding activates transcription in the presence of cAMP. E. coli catabolite activator protein
   3365..3457    -  CDS            lacI (fragment): lac repressor; lacI; The lac repressor binds to the lac operator to inhibit transcription in E. coli. This inhibition can be relieved by adding lactose or isopropyl-β-D-thiogalactopyranoside (IPTG).
   3640..4228    -  rep_origin     ori: high-copy-number ColE1/pMB1/pBR322/pUC origin of replication
