[The description below was written by a language model from this plasmid's Addgene catalogue record and pLannotate feature annotations shown in this document.]
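Description:
SAHS4_HYPDU pSecTag2(pm) (pBS0266) is a mammalian expression plasmid of about 4.4 kb carrying the coding sequence for SAHS4, a secretory-abundant heat soluble protein from the tardigrade Hypsibius dujardini. The catalogue lists the backbone as "YK 02", while the name indicates a modified pSecTag2-type vector. It is maintained in E. coli at high copy through a ColE1/pUC-type origin and selected with ampicillin via the β-lactamase gene and its native promoter. Remnants of a lac promoter/operator region, a lacI fragment and a bom fragment are backbone leftovers with no evident role in the design.

Expression in mammalian cells is driven by the human cytomegalovirus immediate-early enhancer and promoter, followed by a T7 promoter that could support in vitro transcription. A short match to a FLAG epitope sits immediately upstream of the SAHS4 open reading frame, suggesting an N-terminal FLAG tag. The annotated SAHS4 match spans somewhat less than the 585 bp insert size given in the catalogue, a difference the record does not explain, and no secretion leader is annotated. Downstream lies an EM7 bacterial promoter driving the Sh ble gene for Zeocin/bleomycin resistance, followed by an SV40 polyadenylation signal. No separate mammalian promoter for the Zeocin marker and no dedicated polyadenylation signal directly after the insert appear in the feature table.

SAHS proteins are tardigrade-specific proteins linked to desiccation tolerance. This construct was built for a screen testing whether proteins from extremotolerant organisms alter apoptosis in human cells. The depositor notes that it was among the lowest-performing candidates, inducing rather than attenuating apoptosis, with the empty pSecTag2 B vector as the negative control.
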