Addgene plasmid #185149: SAHS4_HYPDU pSecTag2(pm) (pBS0266)
Purpose: For the mammalian expression of the tardigrade protein SAHS4_HYPDU. This is one of the bottom performing targets in our apoptosis assay (it induced apoptosis).
Depositing lab: Pamela Silver. Depositing organization: Harvard Medical School. Publication: Natural and Designed Proteins Inspired by Extremotolerant Organisms Can Form Condensates and Attenuate Apoptosis in Human Cells. Veling MT, Nguyen DT, Thadani NN, Oster ME, Rollins NJ, Brock KP, Bethel NP, Lim S, Baker D, Way JC, Marks DS, Chang RL, Silver PA. ACS Synth Biol. 2022 Mar 18;11(3):1292-1302. doi: 10.1021/acssynbio.1c00572. Epub 2022 Feb 18. PubMed 35176859.
Backbone
  Vector backbone: YK 02
  Vector type: Mammalian Expression
Growth in bacteria
  Bacterial resistance: Ampicillin, 100 μg/mL
  Growth temperature: 37°C
  Growth strain: DH5alpha
  Copy number: High Copy
Gene/Insert
  Gene/Insert name: SAHS4_HYPDU
  Species: H. dujardini
  Insert size (bp): 585
  Cloning method: Gibson Cloning
Terms and licenses: Academic/Nonprofit Terms; Industry Terms: Not Available to Industry
Depositor comments: This is one of the bottom performing targets in our apoptosis assay (it induced apoptosis). See supplemental table 2 in our paper to see its performance in our assay. The negative control for this assay is pSecTag2 B which can be obtained from Thermo here https://www.thermofisher.com/order/catalog/product/V90020
How to cite: SAHS4_HYPDU pSecTag2(pm) (pBS0266) was a gift from Pamela Silver (Addgene plasmid # 185149 ; http://n2t.net/addgene:185149 ; RRID:Addgene_185149)
